Addgene plasmid #250258: pJC2726 - pLenti-X1-EF1A-HA-FBXO31(I337D)-PGK-Neo
Purpose: cDNA expression of affinity-tagged FBXO31 (HA-FBXO31(I337D)).
Depositing lab: Jacob Corn. Depositing organization: ETH Zurich (Swiss Federal Institute of Technology). Publication: C-terminal amides mark proteins for degradation via SCF-FBXO31. Muhar MF, Farnung J, Cernakova M, Hofmann R, Henneberg LT, Pfleiderer MM, Denoth-Lippuner A, Kalcic F, Nievergelt AS, Peters Al-Bayati M, Sidiropoulos ND, Beier V, Mann M, Jessberger S, Jinek M, Schulman BA, Bode JW, Corn JE. Nature. 2025 Feb;638(8050):519-527. doi: 10.1038/s41586-024-08475-w. PubMed 39880951.
Backbone
  Vector backbone: pLenti-X1
  Vector type: Mammalian Expression, Lentiviral
Growth in bacteria
  Bacterial resistance: Ampicillin, 100 μg/mL
  Growth temperature: 37°C
  Growth strain: NEB Stable
  Copy number: High Copy
Gene/Insert
  Gene/Insert name: FBXO31
  Species: H. sapiens (human)
  Mutation: I337D
  Entrez Gene: FBXO31 (a.k.a. FBX14, FBXO14, Fbx31, MRT45, pp2386)
  Promoter: EF-1a
  Tag / fusion protein: HA (N terminal on insert)
  Cloning method: Unknown
Terms and licenses: Academic/Nonprofit Terms; Industry Terms: Not Available to Industry
How to cite: pJC2726 - pLenti-X1-EF1A-HA-FBXO31(I337D)-PGK-Neo was a gift from Jacob Corn (Addgene plasmid # 250258 ; http://n2t.net/addgene:250258 ; RRID:Addgene_250258)
