[The description below was written by a language model from this plasmid's Addgene catalogue record and pLannotate feature annotations shown in this document.]
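Description:
pJC2726 - pLenti-X1-EF1A-HA-FBXO31(I337D)-PGK-Neo is a 10.7 kb lentiviral transfer plasmid for stable expression of an epitope-tagged mutant of human FBXO31 in mammalian cells. It is built on the pLenti-X1 backbone and is maintained in E. coli through a high-copy ColE1/pUC-type origin with ampicillin selection (AmpR). The backbone also carries an f1 origin, an SV40 origin and remnants of lac/lacZα cloning sequences. The viral portion has a third-generation-style layout. An RSV promoter drives a truncated HIV-1 5' LTR, followed by the Ψ packaging signal with a partial gag sequence, the Rev response element for Rev-dependent nuclear export of the genomic RNA, and the cPPT/CTS. A truncated 3' LTR followed by an SV40 polyadenylation signal closes the proviral unit.

Between the LTRs, the strong constitutive EF-1α promoter drives the FBXO31 coding sequence with an N-terminal HA tag. The annotation detects this tag as a short fragment of an HA repeat, consistent with a single HA epitope. The promoter and cDNA lie between attB1 and attB2 sites, which suggests Gateway-type assembly, although the record lists the cloning method as unknown. A WPRE downstream of the insert enhances transcript expression. A separate mouse PGK promoter drives NeoR, allowing G418 selection of transduced cells. FBXO31 is the substrate-recognition F-box subunit of an SCF ubiquitin ligase, and the associated study concerns its targeting of proteins bearing C-terminal amides for degradation. The record does not state the functional effect of the I337D substitution. The stated purpose is cDNA expression of affinity-tagged FBXO31, suited to detection or pulldown through the HA tag.
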