Features (pLannotate 1.2.2; 33 found; start..end, strand, type, name):
      1..589     +  rep_origin     ori: high-copy-number ColE1/pMB1/pBR322/pUC origin of replication
    772..864     +  CDS            lacI (fragment): lac repressor; lacI; The lac repressor binds to the lac operator to inhibit transcription in E. coli. This inhibition can be relieved by adding lactose or isopropyl-β-D-thiogalactopyranoside (IPTG).
    877..898     +  protein_bind   CAP binding site: CAP binding activates transcription in the presence of cAMP. E. coli catabolite activator protein
    913..943     +  promoter       lac promoter: promoter for the E. coli lac operon
    947..969     +  protein_bind   lac operator (fragment): The lac repressor binds to the lac operator to inhibit transcription in E. coli. This inhibition can be relieved by adding lactose or isopropyl-β-D-thiogalactopyranoside (IPTG). lac repressor encoded by lacI
   1012..1030    +  promoter       T3 promoter: promoter for bacteriophage T3 RNA polymerase
   1058..1284    +  promoter       RSV promoter: Rous sarcoma virus enhancer/promoter
   1285..1465    +  LTR            5' LTR (truncated): truncated 5' long terminal repeat (LTR) from HIV-1
   1512..1637    +  misc_feature   HIV-1 Ψ: packaging signal of human immunodeficiency virus type 1
   1621..1984    +  CDS            HIV-1 gag (fragment): gag protein from human immunodeficiency virus 1; gag
   2130..2363    +  misc_feature   RRE: The Rev response element (RRE) of HIV-1 allows for Rev-dependent mRNA export from the nucleus to the cytoplasm.
   2740..2840    +  CDS            Rev (fragment): human immunodeficiency virus 1 (HIV-1) Rev protein; rev; enhances nuclear export of unspliced and incompletely spliced viral mRNAs
   2859..2975    +  misc_feature   cPPT/CTS: central polypurine tract and central termination sequence of HIV-1
   3009..3033    +  protein_bind   attB1: mutant version of attB; recombination site for the Gateway® BP reaction BP Clonase™
   3048..3066    +  enhancer       CMV enhancer (fragment): human cytomegalovirus immediate early enhancer
   3091..3157    +  CDS            small t antigen (fragment): SV40 (simian virus 40) small t antigen
   3164..4342    +  promoter       EF-1α promoter: strong constitutive promoter for human elongation factor EF-1α
   4359..4377    +  promoter       T7 promoter: promoter for bacteriophage T7 RNA polymerase
   4425..4451    +  CDS            3xHA (fragment): three tandem HA epitope tags
   4482..6098    +  CDS            FBXO31: FBX31_HUMAN - Also known as FBX14, FBX31. Experimental evidence at protein level: Swiss-Prot protein existence level 1. Component of some SCF (SKP1-cullin-F-box) protein ligase complex that plays a central role in G1 arrest following DNA damage. Specifically recognizes phosphorylated cyclin-D1 (CCND1), promoting its ubiquitination and degradation by the proteasome, resulting in G1 arrest. May act as a tumor suppressor. From Homo sapiens (Human).
   6107..6131    -  protein_bind   attB2: mutant version of attB; recombination site for the Gateway® BP reaction BP Clonase™
   6162..6750    +  misc_feature   WPRE: woodchuck hepatitis virus posttranscriptional regulatory element
   6801..7300    +  promoter       PGK promoter: mouse phosphoglycerate kinase 1 promoter
   7314..8117    +  CDS            NeoR/KanR: aminoglycoside phosphotransferase from Tn5; aph(3')-II (or nptII); confers resistance to neomycin, kanamycin, and G418 (Geneticin®)
   8191..8328    +  CDS            nef (fragment): NEF_HV1LA - Experimental evidence at protein level: Swiss-Prot protein existence level 1. Extracellular Nef protein targets CD4(+) T-lymphocytes for apoptosis by interacting with CXCR4 surface receptors. From Human immunodeficiency virus type 1 group M subtype B (isolate Lai) (HIV-1).
   8314..8494    +  LTR            5' LTR (truncated): truncated 5' long terminal repeat (LTR) from HIV-1
   8566..8687    +  polyA_signal   SV40 poly(A) signal: SV40 polyadenylation signal
   8727..8862    +  rep_origin     SV40 ori: SV40 origin of replication
   8883..8901    -  promoter       T7 promoter: promoter for bacteriophage T7 RNA polymerase
   8909..9064    +  CDS            lacZα (fragment): LacZα fragment of β-galactosidase; lacZ fragment
   9069..9497    +  rep_origin     f1 ori (sequence partly withheld): f1 bacteriophage origin of replication; arrow indicates direction of (+) strand synthesis
   9550..9654    +  promoter       AmpR promoter: bla
   9655..10515   +  CDS            AmpR: β-lactamase; bla; confers resistance to ampicillin, carbenicillin, and related antibiotics
>Addgene plasmid #250258 | pJC2726 - pLenti-X1-EF1A-HA-FBXO31(I337D)-PGK-Neo | addgene full sequence | sequence record 497464 | Addgene NGS Result
TTGAGATCCTTTTTTTCTGCGCGTAATCTGCTGCTTGCAAACAAAAAAACCACCGCTACCAGCGGTGGTT
TGTTTGCCGGATCAAGAGCTACCAACTCTTTTTCCGAAGGTAACTGGCTTCAGCAGAGCGCAGATACCAA
ATACTGTTCTTCTAGTGTAGCCGTAGTTAGGCCACCACTTCAAGAACTCTGTAGCACCGCCTACATACCT
CGCTCTGCTAATCCTGTTACCAGTGGCTGCTGCCAGTGGCGATAAGTCGTGTCTTACCGGGTTGGACTCA
AGACGATAGTTACCGGATAAGGCGCAGCGGTCGGGCTGAACGGGGGGTTCGTGCACACAGCCCAGCTTGG
AGCGAACGACCTACACCGAACTGAGATACCTACAGCGTGAGCTATGAGAAAGCGCCACGCTTCCCGAAGG
GAGAAAGGCGGACAGGTATCCGGTAAGCGGCAGGGTCGGAACAGGAGAGCGCACGAGGGAGCTTCCAGGG
GGAAACGCCTGGTATCTTTATAGTCCTGTCGGGTTTCGCCACCTCTGACTTGAGCGTCGATTTTTGTGAT
GCTCGTCAGGGGGGCGGAGCCTATGGAAAAACGCCAGCAACGCGGCCTTTTTACGGTTCCTGGCCTTTTG
CTGGCCTTTTGCTCACATGTTCTTTCCTGCGTTATCCCCTGATTCTGTGGATAACCGTATTACCGCCTTT
GAGTGAGCTGATACCGCTCGCCGCAGCCGAACGACCGAGCGCAGCGAGTCAGTGAGCGAGGAAGCGGAAG
AGCGCCCAATACGCAAACCGCCTCTCCCCGCGCGTTGGCCGATTCATTAATGCAGCTGGCACGACAGGTT
TCCCGACTGGAAAGCGGGCAGTGAGCGCAACGCAATTAATGTGAGTTAGCTCACTCATTAGGCACCCCAG
GCTTTACACTTTATGCTTCCGGCTCGTATGTTGTGTGGAATTGTGAGCGGATAACAATTTCACACAGGAA
ACAGCTATGACCATGATTACGCCAAGCGCGCAATTAACCCTCACTAAAGGGAACAAAAGCTGGAGCTGCA
AGCTTAATGTAGTCTTATGCAATACTCTTGTAGTCTTGCAACATGGTAACGATGAGTTAGCAACATGCCT
TACAAGGAGAGAAAAAGCACCGTGCATGCCGATTGGTGGAAGTAAGGTGGTACGATCGTGCCTTATTAGG
AAGGCAACAGACGGGTCTGACATGGATTGGACGAACCACTGAATTGCCGCATTGCAGAGATATTGTATTT
AAGTGCCTAGCTCGATACATAAACGGGTCTCTCTGGTTAGACCAGATCTGAGCCTGGGAGCTCTCTGGCT
AACTAGGGAACCCACTGCTTAAGCCTCAATAAAGCTTGCCTTGAGTGCTTCAAGTAGTGTGTGCCCGTCT
GTTGTGTGACTCTGGTAACTAGAGATCCCTCAGACCCTTTTAGTCAGTGTGGAAAATCTCTAGCAGTGGC
GCCCGAACAGGGACTTGAAAGCGAAAGGGAAACCAGAGGAGCTCTCTCGACGCAGGACTCGGCTTGCTGA
AGCGCGCACGGCAAGAGGCGAGGGGCGGCGACTGGTGAGTACGCCAAAAATTTTGACTAGCGGAGGCTAG
AAGGAGAGAGATGGGTGCGAGAGCGTCAGTATTAAGCGGGGGAGAATTAGATCGCGATGGGAAAAAATTC
GGTTAAGGCCAGGGGGAAAGAAAAAATATAAATTAAAACATATAGTATGGGCAAGCAGGGAGCTAGAACG
ATTCGCAGTTAATCCTGGCCTGTTAGAAACATCAGAAGGCTGTAGACAAATACTGGGACAGCTACAACCA
TCCCTTCAGACAGGATCAGAAGAACTTAGATCATTATATAATACAGTAGCAACCCTCTATTGTGTGCATC
AAAGGATAGAGATAAAAGACACCAAGGAAGCTTTAGACAAGATAGAGGAAGAGCAAAACAAAAGTAAGAC
CACCGCACAGCAAGCGGCCGCTGATCTTCAGACCTGGAGGAGGAGATATGAGGGACAATTGGAGAAGTGA
ATTATATAAATATAAAGTAGTAAAAATTGAACCATTAGGAGTAGCACCCACCAAGGCAAAGAGAAGAGTG
GTGCAGAGAGAAAAAAGAGCAGTGGGAATAGGAGCTTTGTTCCTTGGGTTCTTGGGAGCAGCAGGAAGCA
CTATGGGCGCAGCGTCAATGACGCTGACGGTACAGGCCAGACAATTATTGTCTGGTATAGTGCAGCAGCA
GAACAATTTGCTGAGGGCTATTGAGGCGCAACAGCATCTGTTGCAACTCACAGTCTGGGGCATCAAGCAG
CTCCAGGCAAGAATCCTGGCTGTGGAAAGATACCTAAAGGATCAACAGCTCCTGGGGATTTGGGGTTGCT
CTGGAAAACTCATTTGCACCACTGCTGTGCCTTGGAATGCTAGTTGGAGTAATAAATCTCTGGAACAGAT
TTGGAATCACACGACCTGGATGGAGTGGGACAGAGAAATTAACAATTACACAAGCTTAATACACTCCTTA
ATTGAAGAATCGCAAAACCAGCAAGAAAAGAATGAACAAGAATTATTGGAATTAGATAAATGGGCAAGTT
TGTGGAATTGGTTTAACATAACAAATTGGCTGTGGTATATAAAATTATTCATAATGATAGTAGGAGGCTT
GGTAGGTTTAAGAATAGTTTTTGCTGTACTTTCTATAGTGAATAGAGTTAGGCAGGGATATTCACCATTA
TCGTTTCAGACCCACCTCCCAACCCCGAGGGGACCCGACAGGCCCGAAGGAATAGAAGAAGAAGGTGGAG
AGAGAGACAGAGACAGATCCATTCGATTAGTGAACGGATCTCGACGGTATCGGTTAACTTTTAAAAGAAA
AGGGGGGATTGGGGGGTACAGTGCAGGGGAAAGAATAGTAGACATAATAGCAACAGACATACAAACTAAA
GAATTACAAAAACAAATTACAAAATTCAAAATTTTATCGTCCAGTGTGGTGGAATTCTGCAGATATCAAC
AAGTTTGTACAAAAAAGCAGGCTCCACCATGGGAACCGACATTGATTATTGACTAGGCTTTTGCAAAAAG
CTTTGCAAAGATGGATAAAGTTTTAAACAGAGAGGAATCTTTGCAGCTAATGGACCTTCTAGGTCTTGAA
AGGAGTGGGAATTGGCTCCGGTGCCCGTCAGTGGGCAGAGCGCACATCGCCCACAGTCCCCGAGAAGTTG
GGGGGAGGGGTCGGCAATTGAACCGGTGCCTAGAGAAGGTGGCGCGGGGTAAACTGGGAAAGTGATGTCG
TGTACTGGCTCCGCCTTTTTCCCGAGGGTGGGGGAGAACCGTATATAAGTGCAGTAGTCGCCGTGAACGT
TCTTTTTCGCAACGGGTTTGCCGCCAGAACACAGGTAAGTGCCGTGTGTGGTTCCCGCGGGCCTGGCCTC
TTTACGGGTTATGGCCCTTGCGTGCCTTGAATTACTTCCACCTGGCTGCAGTACGTGATTCTTGATCCCG
AGCTTCGGGTTGGAAGTGGGTGGGAGAGTTCGAGGCCTTGCGCTTAAGGAGCCCCTTCGCCTCGTGCTTG
AGTTGAGGCCTGGCCTGGGCGCTGGGGCCGCCGCGTGCGAATCTGGTGGCACCTTCGCGCCTGTCTCGCT
GCTTTCGATAAGTCTCTAGCCATTTAAAATTTTTGATGACCTGCTGCGACGCTTTTTTTCTGGCAAGATA
GTCTTGTAAATGCGGGCCAAGATCTGCACACTGGTATTTCGGTTTTTGGGGCCGCGGGCGGCGACGGGGC
CCGTGCGTCCCAGCGCACATGTTCGGCGAGGCGGGGCCTGCGAGCGCGGCCACCGAGAATCGGACGGGGG
TAGTCTCAAGCTGGCCGGCCTGCTCTGGTGCCTGGCCTCGCGCCGCCGTGTATCGCCCCGCCCTGGGCGG
CAAGGCTGGCCCGGTCGGCACCAGTTGCGTGAGCGGAAAGATGGCCGCTTCCCGGCCCTGCTGCAGGGAG
CTCAAAATGGAGGACGCGGCGCTCGGGAGAGCGGGCGGGTGAGTCACCCACACAAAGGAAAAGGGCCTTT
CCGTCCTCAGCCGTCGCTTCATGTGACTCCACGGAGTACCGGGCGCCGTCCAGGCACCTCGATTAGTTCT
CGAGCTTTTGGAGTACGTCGTCTTTAGGTTGGGGGGAGGGGTTTTATGCGATGGAGTTTCCCCACACTGA
GTGGGTGGAGACTGAAGTTAGGCCAGCTTGGCACTTGATGTAATTCTCCTTGGAATTTGCCCTTTTTGAG
TTTGGATCTTGGTTCATTCTCAAGCCTCAGACAGTGGTTCAAAGTTTTTTTCTTCCATTTCAGGTGTCGT
GAGGAATTAGCTTGGTACTAATACGACTCACTATAGGGAGACCCAAGCTGGCTAGGTAAGCTTGGTACCG
AGCTCGGATCCATGTACCCATACGATGTTCCAGATTACGCTGGTGGATCTGGAGGTTCTGGTGGAAGCGC
TATGGCGGTGTGTGCTCGCCTTTGCGGCGTGGGCCCGTCGCGCGGATGTCGGCGCCGCCAGCAGCGCCGG
GGCCCGGCCGAGACGGCGGCGGCCGACAGCGAGCCGGACACAGACCCCGAGGAGGAGCGCATCGAGGCTA
GCGCCGGGGTCGGGGGCGGCTTGTGCGCGGGCCCCTCGCCGCCGCCCCCGCGCTGCTCGCTGCTGGAGCT
GCCGCCCGAGCTGCTGGTGGAGATCTTCGCGTCGCTGCCGGGCACGGACCTACCCAGCTTGGCCCAGGTC
TGCACGAAGTTCCGGCGCATCCTCCACACCGACACCATCTGGAGGAGGCGTTGCCGTGAGGAGTATGGTG
TTTGCGAAAACTTGCGGAAGCTGGAGATCACAGGCGTGTCTTGTCGGGACGTCTATGCGAAGCTGCTTCA
CCGATATAGACACATTTTGGGATTGTGGCAGCCAGATATCGGGCCATACGGAGGACTGCTGAACGTGGTG
GTGGACGGCCTGTTCATCATCGGGTGGATGTACCTGCCTCCCCATGACCCCCACGTCGATGACCCTATGA
GATTCAAGCCTCTGTTCAGGATCCACCTGATGGAGAGGAAGGCTGCCACAGTGGAGTGCATGTACGGCCA
CAAAGGGCCCCACCACGGCCACATCCAGATTGTGAAGAAGGATGAGTTCTCCACCAAGTGCAACCAGACG
GACCACCACAGGATGTCCGGCGGGAGGCAGGAGGAGTTTCGGACGTGGCTGAGGGAGGAATGGGGGCGCA
CGCTGGAGGACATCTTCCACGAGCACATGCAGGAGCTCATCCTGATGAAGTTCATCTACACCAGTCAGTA
CGACAACTGCCTGACCTACCGCCGCATCTACCTGCCGCCCAGCCGCCCCGACGACCTCATCAAGCCTGGC
CTCTTCAAAGGTACCTATGGCAGCCACGGCCTGGAGATTGTGATGCTCAGCTTCCACGGCCGGCGTGCCA
GGGGCACCAAGATCACGGGCGACCCCAACGACCCCGCTGGGCAGCAGACAGTGGAGATCGACCTGAGGCA
TCGGATCCAGCTGCCCGACCTCGAGAACCAGCGCAACTTCAATGAGCTCTCCCGCATCGTCCTGGAGGTG
CGCGAGAGGGTGCGCCAGGAGCAGCAGGAAGGCGGGCACGAGGCGGGCGAGGGTCGTGGCCGGCAGGGCC
CCCGGGAGTCCCAGCCAAGCCCTGCCCAGCCCAGGGCAGAGGCGCCCAGCAAGGGCCCAGATGGGACACC
TGGTGAGGATGGTGGCGAGCCTGGGGATGCCGTAGCTGCGGCCGAGCAGCCTGCCCAGTGTGGGCAGGGG
CAGCCGTTCGTGCTGCCCGTGGGCGTGAGCTCCAGGAATGAGGACTACCCCCGAACCTGCAGGATGTGTT
TTTATGGCACAGGCCTCATCGCGGGCCACGGCTTCACCAGCCCTGAACGCACCCCCGGGGTCTTCATCCT
CTTCGATGAGGACCGCTTCGGGTTCGTCTGGCTGGAGCTGAAATCCTTCAGCCTGTACAGCCGGGTCCAG
GCCACCTTCCGGAACGCAGATGCGCCGTCCCCACAGGCCTTCGATGAGATGCTCAAGAACATTCAGTCCC
TCACCTCCTGATCTAGACCCAGCTTTCTTGTACAAAGTGGTTGATATCCAGCACAGTGGCGGCCGCTCGA
CAATCAACCTCTGGATTACAAAATTTGTGAAAGATTGACTGGTATTCTTAACTATGTTGCTCCTTTTACG
CTATGTGGATACGCTGCTTTAATGCCTTTGTATCATGCTATTGCTTCCCGTATGGCTTTCATTTTCTCCT
CCTTGTATAAATCCTGGTTGCTGTCTCTTTATGAGGAGTTGTGGCCCGTTGTCAGGCAACGTGGCGTGGT
GTGCACTGTGTTTGCTGACGCAACCCCCACTGGTTGGGGCATTGCCACCACCTGTCAGCTCCTTTCCGGG
ACTTTCGCTTTCCCCCTCCCTATTGCCACGGCGGAACTCATCGCCGCCTGCCTTGCCCGCTGCTGGACAG
GGGCTCGGCTGTTGGGCACTGACAATTCCGTGGTGTTGTCGGGGAAGCTGACGTCCTTTCCATGGCTGCT
CGCCTGTGTTGCCACCTGGATTCTGCGCGGGACGTCCTTCTGCTACGTCCCTTCGGCCCTCAATCCAGCG
GACCTTCCTTCCCGCGGCCTGCTGCCGGCTCTGCGGCCTCTTCCGCGTCTTCGCCTTCGCCCTCAGACGA
GTCGGATCTCCCTTTGGGCCGCCTCCCCGCCTGGACCTGCAGGATTCTGCAGATATCCGGACTAGTGATC
TAATTCTACCGGGTAGGGGAGGCGCTTTTCCCAAGGCAGTCTGGAGCATGCGCTTTAGCAGCCCCGCTGG
GCACTTGGCGCTACACAAGTGGCCTCTGGCCTCGCACACATTCCACATCCACCGGTAGGCGCCAACCGGC
TCCGTTCTTTGGTGGCCCCTTCGCGCCACCTTCTACTCCTCCCCTAGTCAGGAAGTTCCCCCCCGCCCCG
CAGCTCGCGTCGTGCAGGACGTGACAAATGGAAGTAGCACGTCTCACTAGTCTCGTGCAGATGGACAGCA
CCGCTGAGCAATGGAAGCGGGTAGGCCTTTGGGGCAGCGGCCAATAGCAGCTTTGCTCCTTCGCTTTCTG
GGCTCAGAGGCTGGGAAGGGGTGGGTCCGGGGGCGGGCTCAGGGGCGGGCTCAGGGGCGGGGCGGGCGCC
CGAAGGTCCTCCGGAGGCCCGGCATTCTGCACGCTTCAAAAGCGCACGTCTGCCGCGCTGTTCTCCTCTT
CCTCATCTCCGGGCCTTTCGACCTGCAGCCAATATGGGATCGGCCATTGAACAAGATGGATTGCACGCAG
GTTCTCCGGCCGCTTGGGTGGAGAGGCTATTCGGCTATGACTGGGCACAACAGACAATCGGCTGCTCTGA
TGCCGCCGTGTTCCGGCTGTCAGCGCAGGGGCGCCCGGTTCTTTTTGTCAAGACCGACCTGTCCGGTGCC
CTGAATGAACTGCAGGACGAGGCAGCGCGGCTATCGTGGCTGGCCACGACGGGCGTTCCTTGCGCAGCTG
TGCTCGACGTTGTCACTGAAGCGGGAAGGGACTGGCTGCTATTGGGCGAAGTGCCGGGGCAGGATCTCCT
GTCATCTCACCTTGCTCCTGCCGAGAAAGTATCCATCATGGCTGATGCAATGCGGCGGCTGCATACGCTT
GATCCGGCTACCTGCCCATTCGACCACCAAGCGAAACATCGCATCGAGCGAGCACGTACTCGGATGGAAG
CCGGTCTTGTCGATCAGGATGATCTGGACGAAGAGCATCAGGGGCTCGCGCCAGCCGAACTGTTCGCCAG
GCTCAAGGCGCGCATGCCCGACGGCGAGGATCTCGTCGTGACCCATGGCGATGCCTGCTTGCCGAATATC
ATGGTGGAAAATGGCCGCTTTTCTGGATTCATCGACTGTGGCCGGCTGGGTGTGGCGGACCGCTATCAGG
ACATAGCGTTGGCTACCCGTGATATTGCTGAAGAGCTTGGCGGCGAATGGGCTGACCGCTTCCTCGTGCT
TTACGGTATCGCCGCTCCCGATTCGCAGCGCATCGCCTTCTATCGCCTTCTTGACGAGTTCTTCTGAACG
CGTCGCCCGCCCCACGACCCGCAGCGCCCGACCGAAAGGAGCGCACGACCCCATGCATCTCGAGGGCCCG
GTACCTTTAAGACCAATGACTTACAAGGCAGCTGTAGATCTTAGCCACTTTTTAAAAGAAAAGGGGGGAC
TGGAAGGGCTAGCTCACTCCCAACGAAGACAAGATCTGCTTTTTGCTTGTACTGGGTCTCTCTGGTTAGA
CCAGATCTGAGCCTGGGAGCTCTCTGGCTAACTAGGGAACCCACTGCTTAAGCCTCAATAAAGCTTGCCT
TGAGTGCTTCAAGTAGTGTGTGCCCGTCTGTTGTGTGACTCTGGTAACTAGAGATCCCTCAGACCCTTTT
AGTCAGTGTGGAAAATCTCTAGCAGTAGTAGTTCATGTCATCTTATTATTCAGTATTTATAACTTGCAAA
GAAATGAATATCAGAGAGTGAGAGGAACTTGTTTATTGCAGCTTATAATGGTTACAAATAAAGCAATAGC
ATCACAAATTTCACAAATAAAGCATTTTTTTCACTGCATTCTAGTTGTGGTTTGTCCAAACTCATCAATG
TATCTTATCATGTCTGGCTCTAGCTATCCCGCCCCTAACTCCGCCCATCCCGCCCCTAACTCCGCCCAGT
TCCGCCCATTCTCCGCCCCATGGCTGACTAATTTTTTTTATTTATGCAGAGGCCGAGGCCGCCTCGGCCT
CTGAGCTATTCCAGAAGTAGTGAGGAGGCTTTTTTGGAGGCCTAGGGACGTACCCAATTCGCCCTATAGT
GAGTCGTATTACGCGCGCTCACTGGCCGTCGTTTTACAACGTCGTGACTGGGAAAACCCTGGCGTTACCC
AACTTAATCGCCTTGCAGCACATCCCCCTTTCGCCAGCTGGCGTAATAGCGAAGAGGCCCGCACCGATCG
CCCTTCCCAACAGTTGCGCAGCCTGAATGGCGAATGGG
[124 nt withheld, positions 9069-9192]
C
[91 nt withheld, positions 9194-9284]
A
[49 nt withheld, positions 9286-9334]
CCTTTGACGTTGGAGTCCACGTTCTTT
[37 nt withheld, positions 9362-9398]
ACCCTATCTCGGTCTATTCTTTTGATTTATAAGGGATTTTGCCGATTTCGGCCTATTGGTTAAAAAATGA
GCTGATTTAACAAAAATTTAACGCGAATTTTAACAAAATATTAACGCTTACAATTTAGGTGGCACTTTTC
GGGGAAATGTGCGCGGAACCCCTATTTGTTTATTTTTCTAAATACATTCAAATATGTATCCGCTCATGAG
ACAATAACCCTGATAAATGCTTCAATAATATTGAAAAAGGAAGAGTATGAGTATTCAACATTTCCGTGTC
GCCCTTATTCCCTTTTTTGCGGCATTTTGCCTTCCTGTTTTTGCTCACCCAGAAACGCTGGTGAAAGTAA
AAGATGCTGAAGATCAGTTGGGTGCACGAGTGGGTTACATCGAACTGGATCTCAACAGCGGTAAGATCCT
TGAGAGTTTTCGCCCCGAAGAACGTTTTCCAATGATGAGCACTTTTAAAGTTCTGCTATGTGGCGCGGTA
TTATCCCGTATTGACGCCGGGCAAGAGCAACTCGGTCGCCGCATACACTATTCTCAGAATGACTTGGTTG
AGTACTCACCAGTCACAGAAAAGCATCTTACGGATGGCATGACAGTAAGAGAATTATGCAGTGCTGCCAT
AACCATGAGTGATAACACTGCGGCCAACTTACTTCTGACAACGATCGGAGGACCGAAGGAGCTAACCGCT
TTTTTGCACAACATGGGGGATCATGTAACTCGCCTTGATCGTTGGGAACCGGAGCTGAATGAAGCCATAC
CAAACGACGAGCGTGACACCACGATGCCTGTAGCAATGGCAACAACGTTGCGCAAACTATTAACTGGCGA
ACTACTTACTCTAGCTTCCCGGCAACAATTAATAGACTGGATGGAGGCGGATAAAGTTGCAGGACCACTT
CTGCGCTCGGCCCTTCCGGCTGGCTGGTTTATTGCTGATAAATCTGGAGCCGGTGAGCGTGGGTCTCGCG
GTATCATTGCAGCACTGGGGCCAGATGGTAAGCCCTCCCGTATCGTAGTTATCTACACGACGGGGAGTCA
GGCAACTATGGATGAACGAAATAGACAGATCGCTGAGATAGGTGCCTCACTGATTAAGCATTGGTAACTG
TCAGACCAAGTTTACTCATATATACTTTAGATTGATTTAAAACTTCATTTTTAATTTAAAAGGATCTAGG
TGAAGATCCTTTTTGATAATCTCATGACCAAAATCCCTTAACGTGAGTTTTCGTTCCACTGAGCGTCAGA
CCCCGTAGAAAAGATCAAAGGATCTTC
